>Addgene plasmid #145503 | pGBW-m4046498 | addgene full sequence | sequence record 292476 | Addgene NGS Result
AGAGCGGCCGCCCCACACACCATAGCTTCAAAATGTTTCTACTCCTTTTTTACTCTTCCAGATTTTCTCG
GACTCCGCGCATCGCCGTACCACTTCAAAACACCCAAGCACAGCATACTAAATTTCCCCTCTTTCTTCCT
CTAGGGTGTCGTTAATTACCCGTACTAAAGGTTTGGAAAAGAAAAAAGAGACCGCCTCGTTTCTTTTTCT
TCGTCGAAAAAGGCAATAAAAATTTTTATCACGTTTCTTTTTCTTGAAAATTTTTTTTTTTGATTTTTTT
CTCTTTCGATGACCTCCCATTGATATTTAAGTTAATAAACGGTCTTCAATTTCTCAAGTTTCAGTTTCAT
TTTTCTTGTTCTATTACAACTTTTTTTACTTCTTGCTCATTAGAAAGAAAGCATAGCAATCTAATCTAAG
TTTTAATTACAAAATGGAGAGCCTTGTCCCTGGTTTCAAC
[348 nt withheld, positions 461-808]
AACGGTAATAAAGGAGCTGGTGGCCATAGTTACGGCGCCGATCTAAAGTCATTTGACTTAGGCGACGAGC
TTGGCACTGATCCTTATGAAGATTTTCAAGAAAACTGGAACACTAAACATAGCAGTGGTGTTACCCGTGA
ACTCATGCGTGAGCTTAACGGACTCGTGCCGAGAGGTTCTTGGAGCCATCCGCAGTTTGAAAAATAAACA
GGCCCCTTTTCCTTTGTCGATATCATGTAATTAGTTATGTCACGCTTACATTCACGCCCTCCTCCCACAT
CCGCTCTAACCGAAAAGGAAGGAGTTAGACAACCTGAAGTCTAGGTCCCTATTTATTTTTTTTAATAGTT
ATGTTAGTATTAAGAACGTTATTTATATTTCAAATTTTTCTTTTTTTTCTGTACAAAGCGGCCGCCGAAC
CACTAGTGCACTGCAGTACACGGTTTCCTTGAAATTTTTTTGATTCGGTAATCTCCGAACAGAAGGAAGA
ACGAAGGAAGGAGCACAGACTTAGATTGGTATATATACGCATATGTAGTGTTGAAGAAACATGAAATTGC
CCAGTATTCTTAACCCAACTGCACAGAACAAAAACGTGCAGGAAACGAAGATAAATCATGTCGAAAGCTA
CATATAAGGAACGTGCTGCTACTCATCCTAGTCCTGTTGCTGCCAAGCTATTTAATATCATGCACGAAAA
GCAAACAAACTTGTGTGCTTCATTGGATGTTCGTACCACCAAGGAATTACTGGAGTTAGTTGAAGCATTA
GGTCCCAAAATTTGTTTACTAAAAACACATGTGGATATCTTGACTGATTTTTCCATGGAGGGCACAGTTA
AGCCGCTAAAGGCATTATCCGCCAAGTACAATTTTTTACTCTTCGAGGACAGAAAATTTGCTGACATTGG
TAATACAGTCAAATTGCAGTACTCTGCGGGTGTATACAGAATAGCAGAATGGGCAGACATTACGAATGCA
CACGGTGTGGTGGGCCCAGGTATTGTTAGCGGTTTGAAGCAGGCGGCAGAAGAAGTAACAAAGGAACCTA
GAGGCCTTTTGATGTTAGCAGAATTGTCATGCAAGGGCTCCCTATCTACTGGAGAATATACTAAGGGTAC
TGTTGACATTGCGAAGAGCGACAAAGATTTTGTTATCGGCTTTATTGCTCAAAGAGACATGGGTGGAAGA
GATGAAGGTTACGATTGGTTGATTATGACACCCGGTGTGGGTTTAGATGACAAGGGAGATGCATTGGGTC
AACAGTATAGAACCGTGGATGATGTGGTTTCTACAGGATCTGACATTATTATTGTTGGAAGAGGACTATT
TGCAAAGGGAAGGGATGCTAAGGTAGAGGGTGAACGTTACAGAAAAGCAGGCTGGGAAGCATATTTGAGA
AGATGCGGCCAGCAAAACTAAAAAACTGTATTATAAGTAAATGCATGTATACTAAACTCACAAATTAGAG
CTTCAATTTAATTATATCAGTTATTACCCGAGTAACGAAGCATCTGTGCTTCATTTTGTAGAACAAAAAT
GCAACGCGAGAGCGCTAATTTTTCAAACAAAGAATCTGAGCTGCATTTTTACAGAACAGAAATGCAACGC
GAAAGCGCTATTTTACCAACGAAGAATCTGTGCTTCATTTTTGTAAAACAAAAATGCAACGCGAGAGCGC
TAATTTTTCAAACAAAGAATCTGAGCTGCATTTTTACAGAACAGAAATGCAACGCGAGAGCGCTATTTTA
CCAACAAAGAATCTATACTTCTTTTTTGTTCTACAAAAATGCATCCCGAGAGCGCTATTTTTCTAACAAA
GCATCTTAGATTACTTTTTTTCTCCTTTGTGCGCTCTATAATGCAGTCTCTTGATAACTTTTTGCACTGT
AGGTCCGTTAAGGTTAGAAGAAGGCTACTTTGGTGTCTATTTTCTCTTCCATAAAAAAAGCCTGACTCCA
CTTCCCGCGTTTACTGATTACTAGCGAAGCTGCGGGTGCATTTTTTCAAGATAAAGGCATCCCCGATTAT
ATTCTATACCGATGTGGATTGCGCATACTTTGTGAACAGAAAGTGATAGCGTTGATGATTCTTCATTGGT
CAGAAAATTATGAACGGTTTCTTCTATTTTGTCTCTATATACTACGTATAGGAAATGTTTACATTTTCGT
ATTGTTTTCGATTCACTCTATGAATAGTTCTTACTACAATTTTTTTGTCTAAAGAGTAATACTAGAGATA
AACATAAAAAATGTAGAGGTCGAGTTTAGATGCAAGTTCAAGGAGCGAAAGGTGGATGGGTAGGTTATAT
AGGGATATAGCACAGAGATATATAGCAAAGAGATACTTTTGAGCAATGTTTGTGGAAGCGGTATTCGCAA
TATTTTAGTAGCTCGTTACAGTCCGGTGCGTTTTTGGTTTTTTGAAAGTGCGTCATCAGAGCGCTTTTGG
TTTTCAAAAGCGCTCTGAAGTTCCTATACTTTCTAGCTAGAGAATAGGAACTTCCCGAGCGGCCGCGTGT
TACAAGCTTGACTCCAGCGTAACTGGACTGCAATCAACTCACTGGCTCACCTTCACGGGTGGGCCTTTCT
TCGGTAGAAAATCAAAGGATCTTCTTGAGATCCTTTTTTTCTGCGCGTAATCTGCTGCTTGCAAACAAAA
AAACCACCGCTACCAGCGGTGGTTTGTTTGCCGGATCAAGAGCTACCAACTCTTTTTCCGAGGTAACTGG
CTTCAGCAGAGCGCAGATACCAAATACTGTTCTTCTAGTGTAGCCGTAGTTAGGCCACCACTTCAAGAAC
TCTGTAGCACCGCCTACATACCTCGCTCTGCTAATCCTGTTACCAGTGGCTGCTGCCAGTGGCGATAAGT
CGTGTCTTACCGGGTTGGACTCAAGACGATAGTTACCGGATAAGGCGCAGCGGTCGGGCTGAACGGGGGG
TTCGTGCACACAGCCCAGCTTGGAGCGAACGACCTACACCGAACTGAGATACCTACAGCGTGAGCTATGA
GAAAGCGCCACGCTTCCCGAAGGGAGAAAGGCGGACAGGTATCCGGTAAGCGGCAGGGTCGGAACAGGAG
AGCGCACGAGGGAGCTTCCAGGGGTAAACGCCTGGTATCTTTATAGTCCTGTCGGGTTTCGCCACCTCTG
ACTTGAGCATCGATTTTTGTGATGCTCGTCAGGGGGGCGGAGCCTATGGAAAAACGCCAGCAACGCAGAA
AGGCCCACCCGAAGGTGAGCCAGGTGATTACATTTGGGCCCTCATCAGAGGTTTTCACCGTCATCACCGA
AACGCGCGAGGCAGCTGCGGTAAAGCTCATCAGCGTGGTCGTGAAGCGATTCACAGATGTCTGCCTGTTC
ATCCGCGTCCAGCTCGTTGAGTTTCTCCAGAAGCGTTAATGTCTGGCTTCTGATAAAGCGGGCCATGTTA
AGGGCGGTTTTTTCCTGTTTGGTCACTTACCAATGCTTAATCAGTGAGGCACCTATCTCAGCGATCTGTC
TATTTCGTTCATCCATAGTTGCCTGACTCCCCGTCGTGTAGATAACTACGATGCGGGAGGGCTTACCATC
TGGCCCCAGTGCTGCAATGATACCGCGAGACCCACGCTCACCGGCTCCAGATTTATCAGCAATAAACCAG
CCAGCCGGGAGGGCCGAGCGCAGAAGTGATCCTGCAACTTTATCCGCCTCCATCCAGTCTATTAATTGTT
GCCGGGAAGCTAGAGTAAGTAGTTCGCCAGTTAATAGTTTGCGCAACGTTGTTGCCATTGCTACAGGCAT
CGTGGTGTCACGCTCGTCGTTTGGTATGGCTTCATTCAGCTCCGGTTCCCAACGATCAAGGCGAGTTACA
TGATCCCCCATGTTGTGCAAAAAAGCGGTTAGCTCCTTCGGTCCTCCGATCGTTGCCAGAAGTAAGTTGG
CCGCAGTGTTATCACTCATGGTTATGGCAGCACTGCATAATTCTCTTACTGTCATGCCATCCGTGAGATG
CTTTTCTGTGACTGGTGAGTACTCAACCAAGTCATTCTGAGAATAGTGTATGCGGCGACCGAGTTGCTCT
TGCCCGGCGTCAATACGGGATAATACCGCGCCACATAGCAGAACTTTAAAAGTGCTCATCATTGGAAAAC
GTTCTTCGGGGCGTAAACTCTCAAGGATCTTACCGCTGTTGAGATCCAGTTCGATGTAACCCACTCGTGC
ACCCAACTGATCTTCAGCATCTTTTACTTTCACCAGCGTTTCTGGGTGAGCAAAAACAGGAAGGCAAAAT
GCCGCAAAAAAGGGAATAAGGGCGACACGGAAATGTTGAATACTCATTTTAGCTTCCTTAGCTCCTGAAA
ATCTCGATAACTCAAAAAATACGCCCGGTAGTGATCTTATTTCATTATGGTGAAAGTTGGAACCTCTTAC
GTGCCGATCAAGTCAAAAGCCTCCGGTCGGAGGCTTTTGACTTTCTGCTATGGAGGTCAGGTATGATTTA
AATGGTCAGTT
Features (pLannotate 1.2.2; 13 found; start..end, strand, type, name):
     13..420     +  promoter       TEF1 promoter: S. cerevisiae TEF1; promoter for EF-1α
    434..970     +  CDS            R1A_SARS2 (fragment) (sequence partly withheld): Experimental evidence at protein level: Swiss-Prot protein existence level 1. [Non-structural protein 10]: Plays a pivotal role in viral transcription by stimulating both nsp14 3'-5' exoribonuclease and nsp16 2'-O-methyltransferase activities. Therefore plays an essential role in viral mRNAs cap methylation. From Severe acute respiratory syndrome coronavirus 2 (2019-nCoV) (SARS-CoV-2).
   1041..1213    +  terminator     CYC1 terminator (fragment): S. cerevisiae CYC1; transcription terminator for CYC1
   1249..1425    +  promoter       URA3 promoter (fragment): S. cerevisiae URA3
   1426..2229    +  CDS            URA3: orotidine-5'-phosphate decarboxylase, required for uracil biosynthesis; S. cerevisiae URA3; yeast auxotrophic marker, counterselectable with 5-fluoroorotic acid (5-FOA)
   2312..3294    -  rep_origin     2μ ori: yeast 2μ plasmid origin of replication
   3372..3401    +  terminator     T3Te terminator: phage T3 early transcription terminator
   3423..4010    +  rep_origin     ori: high-copy-number ColE1/pMB1/pBR322/pUC origin of replication
   4022..4049    -  terminator     T7Te terminator: phage T7 early transcription terminator
   4073..4264    -  CDS            rop: Rop protein, which maintains plasmids at low copy number; rop
   4265..5125    -  CDS            AmpR: β-lactamase; bla; confers resistance to ampicillin, carbenicillin, and related antibiotics
   5126..5228    -  promoter       cat promoter: promoter of the E. coli cat gene encoding chloramphenicol acetyltransferase
   5229..5260    -  terminator     tonB terminator: bidirectional E. coli tonB-P14 transcription terminator
