[The description below was written by a language model from this plasmid's Addgene catalogue record and pLannotate feature annotations shown in this document.]
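Description:
pGBW-m4046498 is an episomal yeast expression plasmid that produces the SARS-CoV-2 leader protein (nsp1, the N-terminal cleavage product of the ORF1ab polyprotein) in Saccharomyces cerevisiae. It is an E. coli–yeast shuttle vector. In bacteria it replicates from a high-copy ColE1/pUC-type origin and is selected with ampicillin through the β-lactamase gene, which the annotation places downstream of a cat promoter. A short rop-like segment is annotated next to AmpR, although the catalogue lists the plasmid as high copy. In yeast, the 2μ origin supports multicopy maintenance. The URA3 marker, with its own promoter, allows selection in ura3 strains on medium lacking uracil and counterselection with 5-FOA. Short phage T3Te and T7Te terminators and the tonB terminator flank the bacterial modules, presumably to insulate them from read-through transcription.

The expression cassette places the wild-type coding sequence of roughly 530 bp under the constitutive TEF1 promoter and ends it with a CYC1 terminator fragment. The record says the insert was made by gene synthesis, and listing S. cerevisiae alongside the virus as the species may reflect codon adaptation for yeast, though this is not stated outright. The automated annotation identifies the open reading frame only as a fragment of the SARS-CoV-2 replicase polyprotein 1a. The nsp10 functional text attached to that hit is generic polyprotein annotation and does not describe this insert. According to the catalogue, the backbone adds a C-terminal thrombin-cleavable Strep-tag II. It is not annotated separately in the feature table. The tag would allow affinity purification on Strep-Tactin resin followed by tag removal. The plasmid is suited to expressing and purifying the viral protein in yeast.
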