Addgene plasmid #145503: pGBW-m4046498
Purpose: Yeast Expression plasmid for SARS-CoV-2 leader protein
Depositing lab: Ginkgo Bioworks & Benjie Chen. Depositing organization: Ginkgo Bioworks.
Backbone
  Vector backbone: AmpR; 2u URA3
  Backbone size w/o insert (bp): 4078
  Vector type: Yeast Expression
  Selectable markers: URA3
Growth in bacteria
  Bacterial resistance: Ampicillin, 100 μg/mL
  Growth temperature: 37°C
  Growth strain: DH5alpha
  Copy number: High Copy
Gene/Insert
  Gene/Insert name: SARS-CoV-2 leader protein
  Species: S. cerevisiae (budding yeast); Severe acute respiratory syndrome coronavirus 2
  Insert size (bp): 533
  Mutation: wt
  Entrez Gene: ORF1ab (a.k.a. GU280_gp01)
  Promoter: pTEF1
  Tag / fusion protein: Cleavable thrombin;StrepII (C terminal on backbone)
  Cloning method: Unknown
Resource information
  A portion of this plasmid was derived from a plasmid made by: GinkgoBioworks
Depositor comments: NCBI Reference Sequence: YP_009725297.1Created by gene synthesis with Not1 site.
How to cite: pGBW-m4046498 was a gift from Ginkgo Bioworks & Benjie Chen (Addgene plasmid # 145503 ; http://n2t.net/addgene:145503 ; RRID:Addgene_145503)
